Addgene plasmid #200397: pCS2_Renilla_luc-60A
Purpose: A plasmid IVT template containing a Renilla luciferase CDS followed by a template-encoded poly(A) tail. Linearization at an Esp3i site.
Depositing lab: Xiao Wang. Depositing organization: Broad Institute. Publication: Chemically Modified mocRNAs for Highly Efficient Protein Expression in Mammalian Cells. Aditham A, Shi H, Guo J, Zeng H, Zhou Y, Wade SD, Huang J, Liu J, Wang X. ACS Chem Biol. 2022 Dec 16;17(12):3352-3366. doi: 10.1021/acschembio.1c00569. Epub 2022 Jan 7. PubMed 34995053.
Backbone
  Vector backbone: pCS2
  Vector type: Mammalian Expression
Growth in bacteria
  Bacterial resistance: Ampicillin, 100 μg/mL
  Growth temperature: 30°C
  Growth strain: NEB Stable
  Copy number: Unknown
Gene/Insert
  Gene/Insert name: Renilla luciferase
Terms and licenses: Academic/Nonprofit Terms; Industry Terms: Not Available to Industry
How to cite: pCS2_Renilla_luc-60A was a gift from Xiao Wang (Addgene plasmid # 200397 ; http://n2t.net/addgene:200397 ; RRID:Addgene_200397)
