[The description below was written by a language model from this plasmid's Addgene catalogue record and pLannotate feature annotations shown in this document.]
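Description:
pCS2_Renilla_luc-60A is a roughly 5.1 kb plasmid built on the pCS2 backbone and catalogued as a mammalian expression vector, although its stated role is as a template for in vitro transcription (IVT) of Renilla luciferase mRNA. It is maintained in E. coli through a high-copy ColE1/pUC-type origin and selected with ampicillin via the β-lactamase gene under its own promoter. An f1 phage origin is also present, together with remnants of lacI, the lac promoter/operator region and lacZα that are carried over from the cloning backbone and have no evident role in the construct's function. The record lists a recombination-deficient cloning strain as the host, a common choice for keeping repetitive tracts such as encoded poly(A) stretches intact.

The payload is a human codon-optimized Renilla luciferase (hRluc) coding sequence. Immediately upstream of it lie an SP6 phage promoter and, further upstream, the simian CMV IE94 enhancer/promoter, all in the same orientation, which is the standard pCS2 arrangement. SP6 polymerase can therefore drive run-off transcription in vitro, while the CMV element could in principle support expression after direct transfection. According to the catalogue entry, the coding sequence is followed by a template-encoded poly(A) tail, with the name suggesting 60 adenosines, and the plasmid is linearized at an Esp3I site so that transcripts end at the tail. Neither the poly(A) tract nor the Esp3I site is annotated in the feature table. A partial T7 promoter, an SV40 polyadenylation signal and a T3 promoter lie downstream of the insert. The associated work concerns chemically modified mRNAs for efficient protein expression in mammalian cells, where a luciferase transcript would serve as a quantifiable reporter.
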