Features (pLannotate 1.2.2; 15 found; start..end, strand, type, name):
      1..589     +  rep_origin     ori: high-copy-number ColE1/pMB1/pBR322/pUC origin of replication
    772..864     +  CDS            lacI (fragment): lac repressor; lacI; The lac repressor binds to the lac operator to inhibit transcription in E. coli. This inhibition can be relieved by adding lactose or isopropyl-β-D-thiogalactopyranoside (IPTG).
    877..898     +  protein_bind   CAP binding site: CAP binding activates transcription in the presence of cAMP. E. coli catabolite activator protein
    913..943     +  promoter       lac promoter: promoter for the E. coli lac operon
    951..967     +  protein_bind   lac operator: The lac repressor binds to the lac operator to inhibit transcription in E. coli. This inhibition can be relieved by adding lactose or isopropyl-β-D-thiogalactopyranoside (IPTG). lac repressor encoded by lacI
   1012..1030    +  promoter       T3 promoter: promoter for bacteriophage T3 RNA polymerase
   1201..1335    +  polyA_signal   SV40 poly(A) signal: SV40 polyadenylation signal
   1340..1357    +  promoter       T7 promoter (fragment): promoter for bacteriophage T7 RNA polymerase
   1373..2308    -  CDS            hRluc: Renilla luciferase human codon-optimized
   2350..2368    -  promoter       SP6 promoter: promoter for bacteriophage SP6 RNA polymerase
   2403..3380    -  promoter       CMV IE94 promoter: enhancer/promoter region of simian cytomegalovirus major immediate early transcription unit IE94
   3387..3453    +  CDS            lacZα (fragment): LacZα fragment of β-galactosidase; lacZ fragment
   3458..3886    +  rep_origin     f1 ori (sequence partly withheld): f1 bacteriophage origin of replication; arrow indicates direction of (+) strand synthesis
   3939..4043    +  promoter       AmpR promoter: bla
   4044..4904    +  CDS            AmpR: β-lactamase; bla; confers resistance to ampicillin, carbenicillin, and related antibiotics
>Addgene plasmid #200397 | pCS2_Renilla_luc-60A | addgene full sequence | sequence record 393002 | Addgene NGS Result
TTGAGATCCTTTTTTTCTGCGCGTAATCTGCTGCTTGCAAACAAAAAAACCACCGCTACCAGCGGTGGTT
TGTTTGCCGGATCAAGAGCTACCAACTCTTTTTCCGAAGGTAACTGGCTTCAGCAGAGCGCAGATACCAA
ATACTGTTCTTCTAGTGTAGCCGTAGTTAGGCCACCACTTCAAGAACTCTGTAGCACCGCCTACATACCT
CGCTCTGCTAATCCTGTTACCAGTGGCTGCTGCCAGTGGCGATAAGTCGTGTCTTACCGGGTTGGACTCA
AGACGATAGTTACCGGATAAGGCGCAGCGGTCGGGCTGAACGGGGGGTTCGTGCACACAGCCCAGCTTGG
AGCGAACGACCTACACCGAACTGAGATACCTACAGCGTGAGCTATGAGAAAGCGCCACGCTTCCCGAAGG
GAGAAAGGCGGACAGGTATCCGGTAAGCGGCAGGGTCGGAACAGGAGAGCGCACGAGGGAGCTTCCAGGG
GGAAACGCCTGGTATCTTTATAGTCCTGTCGGGTTTCGCCACCTCTGACTTGAGCGTCGATTTTTGTGAT
GCTCGTCAGGGGGGCGGAGCCTATGGAAAAACGCCAGCAACGCGGCCTTTTTACGGTTCCTGGCCTTTTG
CTGGCCTTTTGCTCACATGTTCTTTCCTGCGTTATCCCCTGATTCTGTGGATAACCGTATTACCGCCTTT
GAGTGAGCTGATACCGCTCGCCGCAGCCGAACGACCGAGCGCAGCGAGTCAGTGAGCGAGGAAGCGGAAG
AGCGCCCAATACGCAAACCGCCTCTCCCCGCGCGTTGGCCGATTCATTAATGCAGCTGGCACGACAGGTT
TCCCGACTGGAAAGCGGGCAGTGAGCGCAACGCAATTAATGTGAGTTAGCTCACTCATTAGGCACCCCAG
GCTTTACACTTTATGCTCCCGGCTCGTATGTTGTGTGGAATTGTGAGCGGATAACAATTTCACACAGGAA
ACAGCTATGACCATGATTACGCCAAGCGCGCAATTAACCCTCACTAAAGGGAACAAAAGCTGGGTACCGG
GCCCAATGCATTGGCGCCGCGGCCGCGAACGTCTCTTTTTTTTTTTTTTTTTTTTTTTTTTTTTTTTTTT
TTTTTTTTTTTTTTTTTTTTTTTTTCCTCCCACACCTCCCCCTGAACCTGAAACATAAAATGAATGCAAT
TGTTGTTGTTAACTTGTTTATTGCAGCTTATAATGGTTACAAATAAAGCAATAGCATCACAAATTTCACA
AATAAAGCATTTTTTTCACTGCATTCTAGTTGTGGTTTGTCCAAACTCATCAATGTATCTTATCATGTCT
GGATCTACGTAATACGACTCACTATAGTTCTAGAGGCTCGAGTTACTGCTCGTTCTTCAGCACGCGCTCC
ACGAAGCTCTTGATGTACTTACCCATTTCATCTGGAGCGTCCTCCTGGCTGAAGTGGAGGCCCTTCACCT
TCACGAACTCGGTGTTAGGGAACTTCTTAGCTCCCTCGACAATAGCGTTGGAAAAGAACCCAGGGTCGGA
CTCGATGAACATCTTAGGCAGATCGTCGCTGGCCCGAAGGTAGGCGTTGTAGTTGCGGACAATCTGGACG
ACGTCGGGCTTGCCTCCCTTAACGAGAGGGATCTCGCGAGGCCAGGAGAGGGTAGGCCGTCTAACCTCGC
CCTTCTCCTTGAATGGCTCCAGGTAGGCAGCGAACTCCTCAGGCTCCAGTTTCCGCATGATCTTGCTTGG
GAGCATGGTCTCGACGAAGAAGTTATTCTCAAGCACCATTTTCTCGCCCTCTTCGCTCTTGATCAGGGCG
ATATCCTCCTCGATGTCAGGCCACTCGTCCCAGGACTCGATCACGTCCACGACACTCTCAGCATGGACGA
TGGCCTTGATCTTGTCTTGGTGCTCGTAGGAGTAGTGAAAGGCCAGACAAGCCCCCCAGTCGTGGCCCAC
AAAGATGATTTTCTTTGGAAGGTTCAGCAGCTCGAACCAAGCGGTGAGGTACTTGTAGTGATCCAGGAGG
CGATATGAGCCATTCCCGCTCTTGCCGGACTTACCCATTCCGATCAGATCAGGGATGATGCATCTAGCCA
CGGGCTCGATGTGAGGCACGACGTGCCTCCACAGGTAGCTGGAGGCAGCGTTACCATGCAGAAAAATCAC
GGCGTTCTCGGCGTGCTTCTCGGAATCATAGTAGTTGATGAAGGAGTCCAGCACGTTCATTTGCTTGCAG
CGAGCCCACCACTGAGGCCCAGTGATCATGCGTTTGCGTTGCTCGGGGTCGTACACCTTGGAAGCCATCG
AATCGATGGGATCCTGCAAAAAGAACAAGTAGCTTGTATTCTATAGTGTCACCTAAATCAAGCTTGCTCC
GACGTCCCCAGGCAGAATGGCGGTTCCCTAAACGAGCATTGCTTATATAGACCTCCCATTAGGCACGCCT
ACCGCCCATTTACGTCAATGGAACGCCCATTTGCGTCATTGCCCCTCCCCATTGACGTCAATGGGGATGT
ACTTGGCAGCCATCGCGGGCCATTTACCGCCATTGACGTCAATGGGAGTACTGCCAATGTACCCTGGCGT
ACTTCCAATAGTAATGTACTTGCCAAGTTACTATTAATAGATATTGATGTACTGCCAAGTGGGCCATTTA
CCGTCATTGACGTCAATAGGGGGCGTGAGAACGGATATGAATGGGCAATGAGCCATCCCATTGACGTCAA
TGGTGGGTGGTCCTATTGACGTCAATGGGCATTGAGCCAGGCGGGCCATTTACCGTAATTGACGTCAATG
GGGGAGGCGCCATATACGTCAATAGGACCGCCCATATGACGTCAATAGGAAAGACCATATATAGAGACCA
TTGACGTCAATGGGGGAGTGGCTATGGGCGGTATTAGGAAGCCCCATATATGGTATATGGGACCGCCCAT
TGGGAGGGGCTATCTACGTCAATAGGAAAACCCATATATGGAATACTATATGGCATAGGGCCAATACATA
GTATTGAACCTGGCCAATAGCCATATTGGCATAGGGCCATATTGGATATTGCCTATATATTGATCCTGGC
ATATAGCCAATATGGCCGCCATTATTGGCACCATGCCAATTCAATATGGCGGACTTGGCACAGGGCCAAG
ACCCCTCCTCAAACTTGGCACCGTGCCAAGTAGACCCCTCCCCAGTTGGCACAGTGCCAGGTCCGCCATA
TTGAATTGGCATGGTGCCAAGTCCGCCATATTGAATTGGCTGGGGTCCAGATCCACCATATTGAATTGGC
ACGAGTCCATATACGCCATATTGAATTGGCACAGGTCCAGATCCACCATATTGAATTGGCATGAGTCCAT
ATACGCCATATTGAATTGGCGGTCGACTGGCGTAATAGCGAAGAGGCCCGCACCGATCGCCCTTCCCAAC
AGTTGCGCAGCCTGAATGGCGAATGGG
[124 nt withheld, positions 3458-3581]
C
[91 nt withheld, positions 3583-3673]
A
[49 nt withheld, positions 3675-3723]
CCTTTGACGTTGGAGTCCACGTTCTTT
[37 nt withheld, positions 3751-3787]
ACCCTATCTCGGTCTATTCTTTTGATTTATAAGGGATTTTGCCGATTTCGGCCTATTGGTTAAAAAATGA
GCTGATTTAACAAAAATTTAACGCGAATTTTAACAAAATATTAACGCTTACAATTTAGGTGGCACTTTTC
GGGGAAATGTGCGCGGAACCCCTATTTGTTTATTTTTCTAAATACATTCAAATATGTATCCGCTCATGAG
ACAATAACCCTGATAAATGCTTCAATAATATTGAAAAAGGAAGAGTATGAGTATTCAACATTTCCGTGTC
GCCCTTATTCCCTTTTTTGCGGCATTTTGCCTTCCTGTTTTTGCTCACCCAGAAACGCTGGTGAAAGTAA
AAGATGCTGAAGATCAGTTGGGTGCACGAGTGGGTTACATCGAACTGGATCTCAACAGCGGTAAGATCCT
TGAGAGTTTTCGCCCCGAAGAACGTTTTCCAATGATGAGCACTTTTAAAGTTCTGCTATGTGGCGCGGTA
TTATCCCGTATTGACGCCGGGCAAGAGCAACTCGGTCGCCGCATACACTATTCTCAGAATGACTTGGTTG
AGTACTCACCAGTCACAGAAAAGCATCTTACGGATGGCATGACAGTAAGAGAATTATGCAGTGCTGCCAT
AACCATGAGTGATAACACTGCGGCCAACTTACTTCTGACAACGATCGGAGGACCGAAGGAGCTAACCGCT
TTTTTGCACAACATGGGGGATCATGTAACTCGCCTTGATCGTTGGGAACCGGAGCTGAATGAAGCCATAC
CAAACGACGAGCGTGACACCACGATGCCTGTAGCAATGGCAACAACGTTGCGCAAACTATTAACTGGCGA
ACTACTTACTCTAGCTTCCCGGCAACAATTAATAGACTGGATGGAGGCGGATAAAGTTGCAGGACCACTT
CTGCGCTCGGCCCTTCCGGCTGGCTGGTTTATTGCTGATAAATCTGGAGCCGGTGAGCGTGGGTCTCGCG
GTATCATTGCAGCACTGGGGCCAGATGGTAAGCCCTCCCGTATCGTAGTTATCTACACGACGGGGAGTCA
GGCAACTATGGATGAACGAAATAGACAGATCGCTGAGATAGGTGCCTCACTGATTAAGCATTGGTAACTG
TCAGACCAAGTTTACTCATATATACTTTAGATTGATTTAAAACTTCATTTTTAATTTAAAAGGATCTAGG
TGAAGATCCTTTTTGATAATCTCATGACCAAAATCCCTTAACGTGAGTTTTCGTTCCACTGAGCGTCAGA
CCCCGTAGAAAAGATCAAAGGATCTTC
